>Addgene plasmid #58000 | mTagRFPet-H2B-6 | depositor partial sequence | sequence record 89150 | insert sequence
CTAGCGCTACCGGACTCAGATCTCGAGCTCAAGCTTCGAATTCTGCAGTCGACGGTACCGCCACCATGCC
AGAGCCAGCGAAGTCTGCTCCCGCCCCGAAAAAGGGCTCCAAGAAGGCGGTGACTAAGGCGCAGAAGAAA
GGCGGCAAGAAGCGCAAGCGCAGCCGCAAGGAGAGCTATTCCATCTATGTGTACAAGGTTCTGAAGCAGG
TCCACCCTGACACCGGCATTTCGTCCAAGGCCATGGGCATCATGAATTCGTTTGTGAACGACATTTTCGA
GCGCATCGCAGGTGAGGCTTCCCGCCTGGCGCATTACAACAAGCGCTCGACCATCACCTCCAGGGAGATC
CAGACGGCCGTGCGCCTGCTGCTGCCTGGGGAGTTGGCCAAGCACGCCGTGTCCGAGGGTACTAAGGCCA
TCACCAAGTACACCAGCGCTAAGGATCCACCGGTCGCCACCATGGTGTCTAAGGGCGAAGAGCTGATTAA
GGAGAACATGCACATGAAGCTGTACATGGAGGGCACCGTGAACAACCACCACTTCAAGTGCACATCCGAG
GGCGAAGGCAAGCCCTACGAGGGCACCCAGACCATGAGAATCAAGGTGGTCGAGGGCGGCCCTCTCCCCT
TCGCCTTCGACATCCTGGCTACCAGCTTCATGTACGGCAGCAGAACCTTCATCAACCACACCCAGGGCAT
CCCCGATTTCTTTAAGCAGTCCTTCCCTGAGGGCTTCACATGGGAGAGAGTCACCACATACGAAGACGGG
GGCGTGCTGACCGCTACCCAGGACACCAGCCTCCAGGACGGCTGCCTCATCTACAACGTCAAGATCAGAG
GGGTGAACTTCCCATCCAACGGCCCTGTGATGCAGAAGAAAACACTCGGCTGGGAGGCCAACACCGAGAT
GCTGTACCCCGCTGACGGCGGCCTGGAAGGCAGAAGCGACATGGCCCTGAAGCTCGTGGGCGGGGGCCAC
CTGATCTGCAACTTCAAGACCACATACAGATCCAAGAAACCCGCTAAGAACCTCAAGATGCCCGGCGTCT
ACTATGTGGACCACAGACTGGAAAGAATCAAGGAGGCCGACAAAGAGACCTACGTCGAGCAGCACGAGGT
GGCTGTGGCCAGATACTGCGACCTCCCTAGCAAACTGGGGCACAAACTTAATGGCATGGACGAGCTGTAC
AAGTAAGCGGCCGCGACTCTAGATCATAATCAGCCATACCACATTG
