[The description below was written by a language model from this plasmid's Addgene catalogue record.]
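Description:
mTagRFPet-H2B-6 is a mammalian expression plasmid that produces human histone H2B fused to the red fluorescent protein mTagRFPet, giving a marker for chromatin and the nucleus in living or fixed cells. It is built on an mTagRFPet backbone of about 4.75 kb (without insert). It is maintained in E. coli as a high-copy plasmid under kanamycin selection and also carries a neomycin resistance marker, so stably transfected mammalian cells can be selected with G418. The record does not list the origin of replication or give a feature table, so the exact arrangement of backbone elements cannot be confirmed. The listed sequencing primers indicate that the expression cassette lies between a CMV promoter and an SV40 polyadenylation signal.

The insert is the human H2B coding sequence (gene H2BC11, also known as HIST1H2BJ), carrying two recorded amino-acid substitutions, D26G and V119I. Transcription is driven by the strong constitutive CMV promoter. According to the depositor comments, mTagRFPet is mTagRFP with the C-terminal seven amino acids of EGFP appended, and its excitation and emission maxima are 555 nm and 584 nm. The record does not state explicitly which end of H2B carries the fluorescent protein, nor what the "6" in the name refers to. Because H2B is incorporated into nucleosomes, the fusion labels chromatin. This makes the construct suited to fluorescence imaging of nuclear morphology and chromosome behaviour during mitosis, and to use as a red nuclear counter-label alongside spectrally distinct fluorescent proteins.
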