Addgene plasmid #58000: mTagRFPet-H2B-6
Purpose: Localization: Nucleus/Histones, Excitation: 555, Emission: 584
Depositing lab: Michael Davidson. Depositing organization: Florida State University, Tallahassee.
Backbone
  Vector backbone: mTagRFPet
  Backbone size w/o insert (bp): 4750
  Vector type: Mammalian Expression
  Selectable markers: Neomycin (select with G418)
Growth in bacteria
  Bacterial resistance: Kanamycin, 50 μg/mL
  Growth temperature: 37°C
  Growth strain: DH5alpha
  Copy number: High Copy
Gene/Insert
  Gene/Insert name: H2B (alt names: Human Histone H2B; NM_021058.3)
  Species: H. sapiens (human)
  Mutation: D26G and V119I in H2B
  Entrez Gene: H2BC11 (a.k.a. H2B/r, H2BFR, H2BJ, HIST1H2BJ)
  Promoter: CMV
  Tag / fusion protein: mTagRFPet
  Cloning method: Unknown
  Sequencing primers: 5′ CMV-F; 3′ SV40pA-R
Terms and licenses: Academic/Nonprofit Terms; Industry Terms
Depositor comments: mTagRFP with C-terminal 7 amino acids from EGFP . Excitation = 555; Emission = 584
How to cite: mTagRFPet-H2B-6 was a gift from Michael Davidson (Addgene plasmid # 58000 ; http://n2t.net/addgene:58000 ; RRID:Addgene_58000)
